>Addgene plasmid #31463 | pTRETightBI-RY-0 | depositor full sequence | sequence record 14407 | Author sequence
CTCGAGTTTACTCCCTATCAGTGATAGAGAACGTATGTCGAGTTTACTCCCTATCAGTGATAGAGAACGA
TGTCGAGTTTACTCCCTATCAGTGATAGAGAACGTATGTCGAGTTTACTCCCTATCAGTGATAGAGAACG
TATGTCGAGTTTACTCCCTATCAGTGATAGAGAACGTATGTCGAGTTTATCCCTATCAGTGATAGAGAAC
GTATGTCGAGTTTACTCCCTATCAGTGATAGAGAACGTATGTCGAGGTAGGCGTGTACGGTGGGAGGCCT
ATATAAGCAGAGCTCGTTTAGTGAACCGTCAGATCGCCTGGAGATTTCGAGCTCGGTACCCGGGGATCCA
CCATGGGCCCTAAAAAGAAGCGTAAAGTCATGGTGAGCAAGGGCGAGGAGGATAACATGGCCATCATCAA
GGAGTTCATGCGCTTCAAGGTGCACATGGAGGGCTCCGTGAACGGCCACGAGTTCGAGATCGAGGGCGAG
GGCGAGGGCCGCCCCTACGAGGGCACCCAGACCGCCAAGCTGAAGGTGACCAAGGGTGGCCCCCTGCCCT
TCGCCTGGGACATCCTGTCCCCTCAGTTCATGTACGGCTCCAAGGCCTACGTGAAGCACCCCGCCGACAT
CCCCGACTACTTGAAGCTGTCCTTCCCCGAGGGCTTCAAGTGGGAGCGCGTGATGAACTTCGAGGACGGC
GGCGTGGTGACCGTGACCCAGGACTCCTCCCTGCAGGACGGCGAGTTCATCTACAAGGTGAAGCTGCGCG
GCACCAACTTCCCCTCCGACGGCCCCGTAATGCAGAAGAAGACCATGGGCTGGGAGGCCTCCTCCGAGCG
GATGTACCCCGAGGACGGCGCCCTGAAGGGCGAGATCAAGCAGAGGCTGAAGCTGAAGGACGGCGGCCAC
TACGACGCTGAGGTCAAGACCACCTACAAGGCCAAGAAGCCCGTGCAGCTGCCCGGCGCCTACAACGTCA
ACATCAAGTTGGACATCACCTCCCACAACGAGGACTACACCATCGTGGAACAGTACGAACGCGCCGAGGG
CCGCCACTCCACCGGCGGCATGGACGAGCTGTACAAGTAAATCGATAAGCTTGTCGACGATATCTCCAGA
GGATCATAATCAGCCATACCACATTTGTAGAGGTTTTACTTGCTTTAAAAAACCTCCCACACCTCCCCCT
GAACCTGAAACATAAAATGAATGCAATTGTTGTTGTTAACTTGTTTATTGCAGCTTATAATGGTTACAAA
TAAAGCAATAGCATCACAAATTTCACAAATAAAGCATTTTTTTCACTGCCGACGTCAGGTGGCACTTTTC
GGGGAAATGTGCGCGGAACCCCTATTTGTTTATTTTTCTAAATACATTCAAATATGTATCCGCTCATGAG
ACAATAACCCTGATAAATGCTTCAATAATATTGAAAAAGGAAGAGTATGAGTATTCAACATTTCCGTGTC
GCCCTTATTCCCTTTTTTGCGGCATTTTGCCTTCCTGTTTTTGCTCACCCAGAAACGCTGGTGAAAGTAA
AAGATGCTGAAGATCAGTTGGGTGCACGAGTGGGTTACATCGAACTGGATCTCAACAGCGGTAAGATCCT
TGAGAGTTTTCGCCCCGAAGAACGTTTTCCAATGATGAGCACTTTTAAAGTTCTGCTATGTGGCGCGGTA
TTATCCCGTGTTGACGCCGGGCAAGAGCAACTCGGTCGCCGCATACACTATTCTCAGAATGACTTGGTTG
AGTACTCACCAGTCACAGAAAAGCATCTTACGGATGGCATGACAGTAAGAGAATTATGCAGTGCTGCCAT
AACCATGAGTGATAACACTGCGGCCAACTTACTTCTGACAACGATCGGAGGACCGAAGGAGCTAACCGCT
TTTTTGCACAACATGGGGGATCATGTAACTCGCCTTGATCGTTGGGAACCGGAGCTGAATGAAGCCATAC
CAAACGACGAGCGTGACACCACGATGCCTGTAGCAATGGCAACAACGTTGCGCAAACTATTAACTGGCGA
ACTACTTACTCTAGCTTCCCGGCAACAATTAATAGACTGGATGGAGGCGGATAAAGTTGCAGGACCACTT
CTGCGCTCGGCCCTTCCGGCTGGCTGGTTTATTGCTGATAAATCTGGAGCCGGTGAGCGTGGGTCTCGCG
GTATCATTGCAGCACTGGGGCCAGATGGTAAGCCCTCCCGTATCGTAGTTATCTACACGACGGGGAGTCA
GGCAACTATGGATGAACGAAATAGACAGATCGCTGAGATAGGTGCCTCACTGATTAAGCATTGGTAACTG
TCAGACCAAGTTTACTCATATATACTTTAGATTGATTTAAAACTTCATTTTTAATTTAAAAGGATCTAGG
TGAAGATCCTTTTTGATAATCTCATGACCAAAATCCCTTAACGTGAGTTTTCGTTCCACTGAGCGTCAGA
CCCCGTAGAAAAGATCAAAGGATCTTCTTGAGATCCTTTTTTTCTGCGCGTAATCTGCTGCTTGCAAACA
AAAAAACCACCGCTACCAGCGGTGGTTTGTTTGCCGGATCAAGAGCTACCAACTCTTTTTCCGAAGGTAA
CTGGCTTCAGCAGAGCGCAGATACCAAATACTGTCCTTCTAGTGTAGCCGTAGTTAGGCCACCACTTCAA
GAACTCTGTAGCACCGCCTACATACCTCGCTCTGCTAATCCTGTTACCAGTGGCTGCTGCCAGTGGCGAT
AAGTCGTGTCTTACCGGGTTGGACTCAAGACGATAGTTACCGGATAAGGCGCAGCGGTCGGGCTGAACGG
GGGGTTCGTGCACACAGCCCAGCTTGGAGCGAACGACCTACACCGAACTGAGATACCTACAGCGTGAGCA
TTGAGAAAGCGCCACGCTTCCCGAAGGGAGAAAGGCGGACAGGTATCCGGTAAGCGGCAGGGTCGGAACA
GGAGAGCGCACGAGGGAGCTTCCAGGGGGAAACGCCTGGTATCTTTATAGTCCTGTCGGGTTTCGCCACC
TCTGACTTGAGCGTCGATTTTTGTGATGCTCGTCAGGGGGGCGGAGCCTATGGAAAAACGCCAGCAACGC
GGCCTTTTTACGGTTCCTGGCCTTTTGCTGGCCTTTTGCTCACATGTTCTTTCCTGCGTTATCCCCTGAT
TCTGTGGATAACCGTATTACCGCCTTTGAGTGAGCTGATACCGCTCGCCGCAGCCGAACGACCGAGCGCA
GCGAGTCAGTGAGCGAGGAAGCTCGGGCAGTGAAAAAAATGCTTTATTTGTGAAATTTGTGATGCTATTG
CTTTATTTGTAACCATTATAAGCTGCAATAAACAAGTTAACAACAACAATTGCATTCATTTTATGTTTCA
GGTTCAGGGGGAGGTGTGGGAGGTTTTTTAAAGCAAGTAAAACCTCTACAAATGTGGTATGGCTGATTAT
GATCCTCTAGACTGCAGCCTCAGGAGATCTGGGCCCCCGCGGCATATGTTACTTGTACAGCTCGTCCATG
CCGAGAGTGATCCCGGCGGCGGTCACGAACTCCAGCAGGACCATGTGATCGCGCTTCTCGTTGGGGTCTT
TGCTCAGGGCGGACTGGTAGCTCAGGTAGTGGTTGTCGGGCAGCAGCACGGGGCCGTCGCCGATGGGGGT
GTTCTGCTGGTAGTGGTCGGCGAGCTGCACGCTGCCGTCCTCGATGTTGTGGCGGATCTTGAAGTTCACC
TTGATGCCGTTCTTCTGCTTGTCGGCCATGATATAGACGTTGTGGCTGTTGTAGTTGTACTCCAGCTTGT
GCCCCAGGATGTTGCCGTCCTCCTTGAAGTCGATGCCCTTCAGCTCGATGCGGTTCACCAGGGTGTCGCC
CTCGAACTTCACCTCGGCGCGGGTCTTGTAGTTGCCGTCGTCCTTGAAGAAGATGGTGCGCTCCTGGACG
TAGCCTTCGGGCATGGCGGACTTGAAGAAGTCGTGCTGCTTCATGTGGTCGGGGTAGCGGGCGAAGCACT
GCAGGCCGTAGCCGAAGGTGGTCACGAGGGTGGGCCAGGGCACGGGCAGCTTGCCGGTGGTGCAGATGAA
CTTCAGGGTCAGCTTGCCGTAGGTGGCATCGCCCTCGCCCTCGCCGGACACGCTGAACTTGTGGCCGTTT
ACGTCGCCGTCCAGCTCGACCAGGATGGGCACCACCCCGGTGAACAGCTCCTCGCCCTTGCTCACCATGA
CTTTACGCTTCTTTTTAGGGCCCATGGTGAATTCTCCAGGCGATCTGACGGTTCACTAAACGAGCTCTGC
TTATATAGGCCTCCCACCGTACACGCCACCTCGACATA
Features (pLannotate 1.2.2; 11 found; start..end, strand, type, name):
    326..349     +  misc_feature   MCS (fragment): pUC18/19 multiple cloning site
    380..1087    +  CDS            mCherry: mCherry is a basic (constitutively fluorescent) red fluorescent protein published in 2004, derived from Discosoma sp.. It is reported to be a very rapidly-maturing monomer with low acid sensitivity.
   1122..1205    +  CDS            large T antigen (fragment): large T antigen from SV40 (simian virus 40)
   1228..1309    +  polyA_signal   SV40 poly(A) signal: SV40 polyadenylation signal
   1342..1446    +  promoter       AmpR promoter: bla
   1447..2307    +  CDS            AmpR: β-lactamase; bla; confers resistance to ampicillin, carbenicillin, and related antibiotics
   2478..3066    +  rep_origin     ori: high-copy-number ColE1/pMB1/pBR322/pUC origin of replication
   3247..3328    -  polyA_signal   SV40 poly(A) signal: SV40 polyadenylation signal
   3351..3434    -  CDS            large T antigen (fragment): large T antigen from SV40 (simian virus 40)
   3479..4198    -  CDS            EYFP: enhanced YFP mammalian codon-optimized
   4239..318     +  promoter       bidirectional TRE promoter (across the origin): Tet-responsive bidirectional promoter PTight-BI, consisting of seven tet operator sequences flanked on each side by the minimal CMV promoter
