[The description below was written by a language model from this plasmid's Addgene catalogue record and pLannotate feature annotations shown in this document.]
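Description:
pTRETightBI-RY-0 is a mammalian expression plasmid built on the Clontech pTRETightBI backbone, carrying a two-colour fluorescent reporter driven from a single tetracycline-responsive bidirectional promoter. The PTight-BI element, seven tet operator repeats flanked on each side by a minimal CMV promoter, sits between the two reading frames and fires outward in both directions: mCherry is transcribed on one strand and EYFP on the other, each unit ending in its own SV40 polyadenylation signal. The catalogue entry lists an N-terminal nuclear localisation signal on the fluorescent proteins. The short SV40 large T antigen fragments annotated just downstream of each coding sequence sit next to the poly(A) signals; the record does not state their role. Because the promoter is silent without a tetracycline-controlled transactivator, expression requires host cells that supply one, which this plasmid does not encode. In bacteria the plasmid is maintained by a high-copy ColE1/pUC-type origin and selected through the β-lactamase ampicillin resistance gene. No mammalian selection marker is annotated.

The depositor notes that this version carries zero tandem miR-20 binding sites in the mCherry 3′UTR, so it appears to be the no-site member of a reporter set in which mCherry is the microRNA target. Since both proteins arise from one co-regulated promoter, EYFP reports transcriptional output in each cell, and mCherry can be compared against it to measure post-transcriptional repression. This fits the associated work on microRNA-generated thresholds in target gene expression. The depositor also notes that the backbone is flipped relative to the parental Clontech plasmid and that the duplicated SV40 poly(A) sequences pose a recombination risk during propagation.
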