Addgene plasmid #31463: pTRETightBI-RY-0
Depositing lab: Phil Sharp. Depositing organization: Massachusetts Institute of Technology. Publication: MicroRNAs can generate thresholds in target gene expression. Mukherji S, Ebert MS, Zheng GX, Tsang JS, Sharp PA, van Oudenaarden A. Nat Genet. 2011 Aug 21;43(9):854-9. doi: 10.1038/ng.905. PubMed 21857679.
Backbone
  Vector backbone: pTRETightBI
  Backbone manufacturer: Clontech
  Backbone size w/o insert (bp): 2850
  Vector type: Mammalian Expression
Growth in bacteria
  Bacterial resistance: Ampicillin, 100 μg/mL
  Growth temperature: 30°C
  Growth strain: Top10
  Growth instructions: Grow TopTen cells at 30C instead of 37C to reduce risk of recombination at the SV40 pA sites; the backbone is flipped relative to parental Clontech pTRETightBI plasmid.
  Copy number: Unknown
Gene/Insert
  Gene/Insert name: eYFP and mCherry
  Species: fluorescent proteins
  Insert size (bp): 740
  Tag / fusion protein: NLS (N terminal on insert)
  Cloning method: Restriction Enzyme; 5′ cloning site EcoRI, BamHI (not destroyed); 3′ cloning site NdeI, ClaI (not destroyed)
  Sequencing primers: 5′ n/a
Terms and licenses: Academic/Nonprofit Terms; Industry Terms: Not Available to Industry
Depositor comments: 0 tandem miR-20 binding sites in mCherry 3'UTR
How to cite: pTRETightBI-RY-0 was a gift from Phil Sharp (Addgene plasmid # 31463 ; http://n2t.net/addgene:31463 ; RRID:Addgene_31463)
