>Addgene plasmid #31463 | pTRETightBI-RY-0 | addgene partial sequence | sequence record 38985 | mCherry-R 5'-TTGGTCACCTTCAGCTTGG-3'
CGCCCTCGCCCTCGATCTCGAACTCGTGGCCGTTCACGGAGCCCTCCATGTGCACCTTGAAGCGCATGAA
CTCCTTGATGATGGCCATGTTATCCTCCTCGCCCTTGCTCACCATGACTTTACGCTTCTTTTGAA
