>Addgene plasmid #31463 | pTRETightBI-RY-0 | addgene partial sequence | sequence record 39672 | mCherry-F 5'-ccccgtaatgcagaagaaga-3'
TCGACGGAGTCCCCGAGGACGGCGCCCTGAAGGGCGAGATCAAGCAGAGGCTGAAGCTGAAGGACGGCGG
CCACTACGACGCTGAGGTCAAGACCACCTACAAGGCCAAGAAGCCCGTGCAGCTGCCCGGCGCCTACAAC
GTCAACATCAAGTTGGACATCACCTCCCACAACGAGGACTACACCATCGTGGAACAGTACGAACGCGCCG
AGGGCCGCCACTCCACCGGCGGCATGGACGAGCTGTACAAGTAAATCGATAAGCTTGTCGACGATATCTC
CAGAGGATCATAAT
